>Addgene plasmid #218748 | pAAV-CAG-ConVERGD-eGFP-W3SL | addgene full sequence | sequence record 432184 | Addgene NGS Result
AAAAAAACCACCGCTACCAGCGGTGGTTTGTTTGCCGGATCAAGAGCTACCAACTCTTTTTCCGAAGGTA
ACTGGCTTCAGCAGAGCGCAGATACCAAATACTGTTCTTCTAGTGTAGCCGTAGTTAGGCCACCACTTCA
AGAACTCTGTAGCACCGCCTACATACCTCGCTCTGCTAATCCTGTTACCAGTGGCTGCTGCCAGTGGCGA
TAAGTCGTGTCTTACCGGGTTGGACTCAAGACGATAGTTACCGGATAAGGCGCAGCGGTCGGGCTGAACG
GGGGGTTCGTGCACACAGCCCAGCTTGGAGCGAACGACCTACACCGAACTGAGATACCTACAGCGTGAGC
TATGAGAAAGCGCCACGCTTCCCGAAGGGAGAAAGGCGGACAGGTATCCGGTAAGCGGCAGGGTCGGAAC
AGGAGAGCGCACGAGGGAGCTTCCAGGGGGAAACGCCTGGTATCTTTATAGTCCTGTCGGGTTTCGCCAC
CTCTGACTTGAGCGTCGATTTTTGTGATGCTCGTCAGGGGGGCGGAGCCTATGGAAAAACGCCAGCAACG
CGGCCTTTTTACGGTTCCTGGCCTTTTGCTGGCCTTTTGCTCACATGTTCTTTCCTGCGTTATCCCCTGA
TTCTGTGGATAACCGTATTACCGCCTTTGAGTGAGCTGATACCGCTCGCCGCAGCCGAACGACCGAGCGC
AGCGAGTCAGTGAGCGAGGAAGCGGAAGAGCGCCCAATACGCAAACCGCCTCTCCCCGCGCGTTGGCCGA
TTCATTAATGCAGCTGGCACGACAGGTTTCCCGACTGGAAAGCGGGCAGTGAGCGCAACGCAATTAATGT
GAGTTAGCTCACTCATTAGGCACCCCAGGCTTTACACTTTATGCTTCCGGCTCGTATGTTGTGTGGAATT
GTGAGCGGATAACAATTTCACACAGGAAACAGCTATGACCATGATTACGCCAAGCTCGGCGCGCCATTGG
GATCCAATCCTGCAGGCAGCTGCGCGCTCGCTCGCTCACTGAGGCCGCCCGGGCAAAGCCCGGGCGTCGG
GCGACCTTTGGTCGCCCGGCCTCAGTGAGCGAGCGAGCGCGCAGAGAGGGAGTGGCCAACTCCATCACTA
GGGGTTCCTGGAGCTCCGGTTACCGGCCGCTTTAAAAAACCTCCCACATCTCCCCCTGAACCTGAAACAT
AAAATGAATGCAATTGTTGTTGTTAACTTGTTTATTGCAGCTTATAATGGTTACAAATAAAGCAATAGCA
TCACAAATTTCACAAATAAAGCTAGATGGTTACAAATAAAGCAATAGCATCACAAATTTCACAAATAAAC
ACCACGGAATTGTCAGTGCCCAACAGCCGAGCCCCTGTCCAGCAGCGGGCAAGGCAGGCGGCGATGAGTT
CCGCCGTGGCAAGAACTAACCAGGATTTATACAAGGAGGAGAAAATGAAAGCCATACGGGAAGCAATAGC
ATGATACAAAGGCATTAAAGCAGCGTATCCACATAGCGTAAAAGGAGCAACATAGTTAAGAATACCAGTC
AATCTTTCACAAATTTTGTAATCCAGAGGTTGATTATCTCGGGCATCGAATATCGAATCGGCTAAGCTCT
AGAAAGCTTCGTACGGAAGTTACTATTCCGAAGTTCCTATTCTCTAGAAAGTATAGGAACTTCGTGTCGA
TGGTGATGCTTGGCAATTCGGGTCGATGGTGAAGCATTGGTCTTCCTATTTTGATGAAGTTCCTATTCTT
CAAAAGGTATAGGAACTTCCTCGAGACCGGTACTAGTGCCACCATGGTGAGCAAGGGCGAGGAGCTGTTC
ACCGGGGTGGTGCCCATCCTGGTCGAGCTGGACGGCGACGTAAACGGCCACAAGTTCAGCGTGTCCGGCG
AGGGCGAGGGCGATGCCACCTACGGCAAGCTGACCCTGAAGTTCATCTGCACCACCGGCAAGCTGCCCGT
GCCCTGGCCCACCCTCGTGACCACCCTGACCTACGGCGTGCAGTGCTTCAGCCGCTACCCCGACCACATG
AAGCAGCACGACTTCTTCAAGTCCGCCATGCCCGAAGGCTACGTCCAGGAGCGCACCATCTTCTTCAAGG
ACGACGGCAACTACAAGACCCGCGCCGAGGTGAAGTTCGAGGGCGACACCCTGGTGAACCGCATCGAGCT
GAAGGGCATCGACTTCAAGGAGGACGGCAACATCCTGGGGCACAAGCTGGAGTACAACTACAACAGCCAC
AACGTCTATATCATGGCCGACAAGCAGAAGAACGGCATCAAGGTGAACTTCAAGATCCGCCACAACATCG
AGGACGGCAGCGTGCAGCTCGCCGACCACTACCAGCAGAACACCCCCATCGGCGACGGCCCCGTGCTGCT
GCCCGACAACCACTACCTGAGCACCCAGTCCGCCCTGAGCAAAGACCCCAACGAGAAGCGCGATCACATG
GTCCTGCTGGAGTTCGTGACCGCCGCCGGGATCACTCTCGGCATGGACGAGCTGTACAAGTAAGCATGCA
TGAATTCATAACTTCGTATAATGTATGCTATACGAAGTTATTTTCTTTCTTTGCGCGTCCTGGATTCGCG
GAAACGCGTACATCCAGCTGACGAGTCCCAAATAGGACGAAACGCGCTTTTCTTTTTGTTTTTATAACTT
CGTATAATGTATGCTATACGAAGTTATCTTAAGGTCGACGAAGTTCCTATACTTTCTAGAGAATAGGAAC
TTCGGAATAGGAACTTCGTGTCGATGGTGATGCTTGGCAATTCGGGTCGATGGTGAAGCATTGGTCTTCC
TATTTTGATGAAGTTCCTATACCTTTTGAAGAATAGGAACTTCGCTAGCGGTACCCCCGGGCCCGCGGTA
TCAAATCAATTCTTTGCCAAAATGATGAGACAGCACAATAACCAGCACGTTGCCCAGGAGCTGTAGGAAA
AAGAAGAAGGCATGAACATGGTTAGCAGAGGCTCTAGAGCCGCCGGTCACACGCCAGAAGCCGAACCCCG
CCCTGCCCCGTCCCCCCCGAAGGCAGCCGTCCCCCCGCGGACAGCCCCGAGGCTGGAGAGGGAGAAGGGG
ACGGCGGCGCGGCGACGCACGAAGGCCCTCCCCGCCCATTTCCTTCCTGCCGGCGCCGCACCGCTTCGCC
CCGCGCCCGCTAGAGGGGGTGCGGCGGCGCCTCCCAGATTTCGGCTCCGCACAGATTTGGGACAAAGGAA
GTCCCTGCGCCCTCTCGCACGATTACCATAAAAGGCAATGGCTGCGGCTCGCCGCGCCTCGACAGCCGCC
GGCGCTCCGGGGGCCGCCGCGCCCCYCCCCCGAGCCCYCCCCGGCCCGMGGCGGCCCCGCCCCGCCCGGC
ACCCCCMCCTGCCGCCACCCCCCGCCCGGCACGGCGAGCCCCGCGCCACGCCCCGTACGGAGCCCCGCAC
CCGAAGCCGGGCCGTGCTCAGCAACTCGGGGAGGGGGGTGCAGGGGGGGTTGCAGCCCGACCGACGCGCC
CACACCCCCTGCTCACCCCCCCACGCACACACCCCGCACGCAGCCTTTGTTCCCCTCGCAGCCCCCCCCG
CACCGCGGGGCACCGCCCCCGGCCGCGCTCCCCTCGCGCACACTGCGGAGCGCACAAAGCCCCGCGCCGC
GCCCGCAGCGCTCACAGCCGCCGGGCAGCGCGGAGCCGCACGCGGCGCTCCCCACGCACACACACACGCA
CGCACCCCCCGAGCCGCTCCCCCCGCACAAAGGGCCCTCCCGGAGCCCCTCAAGGCTTTCACGCAGCCAC
AGAAAAGAAACAAGCCGTCATTAAACCAAGCGCTAATTACAGCCCGGAGGAGAAGGGCCGTCCCGCCCGC
TCACCTGTGGGAGTAACGCGGTCAGTCAGAGCCGGGGCGGGCGGCGCGAGGCGGCGGCGGAGCGGGGCAC
GGGGCGAAGGCAGCGCGCAGCGACTCCCGCCCGCCGCGCGCTTCGCTTTTTATAGGGCCGCCGCCGCCGC
CGCCTCGCCATAAAAGGAAACTTTCGGAGCGCGCCGCTCTGATTGGCTGCCGCCGCACCTCTCCGCCYCS
CCCCSCCCCSCCCCYCSCCCCSCCCCCCCCCCCCYGGCGCGCSCCCCCCCCCCCCCCGCCCCCATCGCTG
CACAAAATAATTAAAAAATAAATAAATACAAAATTGGGGGTGGGGAGGGGGGGGAGATGGGGAGAGTGAA
GCAGAACGTGGGGCTCACCTCGACCATGGTAATAGCGATGACTAATACGTAGATGTACTGCCAAGTAGGA
AAGTCCCATAAGGTCATGTACTGGGCATAATGCCAGGCGGGCCATTTACCGTCATTGACGTCAATAGGGG
GCGTACTTGGCATATGATACACTTGATGTACTGCCAAGTGGGCAGTTTACCGTAAATACTCCACCCATTG
ACGTCAATGGAAAGTCCCTATTGGCGTTACTATGGGAACATACGTCATTATTGACGTCAATGGGCGGGGG
TCGTTGGGCGGTCAGCCAGGCGGGCCATTTACCGTAAGTTATGTAACGCGGAACTCCATATATGGGCTAT
GAACTAATGACCCCGTAATTGATTACTATTAATAACTAGATTCCTGCAGACGCGTGCGGCCGCAGGAACC
CCTAGTGATGGAGTTGGCCACTCCCTCTCTGCGCGCTCGCTCGCTCACTGAGGCCGGGCGACCAAAGGTC
GCCCGACGCCCGGGCGGCCTCAGTGAGCGAGCGAGCGCGCAGCTGCCTGCAGGATTGGATCCCAATACGC
GTCAATTCACTGGCCGTCGTTTTACAACGTCGTGACTGGGAAAACCCTGGCGTTACCCAACTTAATCGCC
TTGCAGCACATCCCCCTTTCGCCAGCTGGCGTAATAGCGAAGAGGCCCGCACCGATCGCCCTTCCCAACA
GTTGCGCAGCCTGAATGGCGAATGGCGCCTGATGCGGTATTTTCTCCTTACGCATCTGTGCGGTATTTCA
CACCGCATATGGTGCACTCTCAGTACAATCTGCTCTGATGCCGCATAGTTAAGCCAGCCCCGACACCCGC
CAACACCCGCTGACGCGCCCTGACGGGCTTGTCTGCTCCCGGCATCCGCTTACAGACAAGCTGTGACAGT
CTCCGGGAGCTGCATGTGTCAGAGGTTTTCACCGTCATCACCGAAACGCGCGAGACAAAAGGGCCTCGTG
ATACGCCTATTTTTATAGGTTAATGTCATGATAATAATGGTTTCTTAGACGTCAGGTGGCACTTTTCGGG
GAAATGTGCGCGGAACCCCTATTTGTTTATTTTTCTAAATACATTCAAATATGTATCCGCTCATGAGACA
ATAACCCTGATAAATGCTTCAATAATATTGAAAAAGGAAGAGTATGAGTATTCAACATTTCCGTGTCGCC
CTTATTCCCTTTTTTGCGGCATTTTGCCTTCCTGTTTTTGCTCACCCAGAAACGCTGGTGAAAGTAAAAG
ATGCTGAAGATCAGTTGGGTGCACGAGTGGGTTACATCGAACTGGATCTCAACAGCGGTAAGATCCTTGA
GAGTTTTCGCCCCGAAGAACGTTTTCCAATGATGAGCACTTTTAAAGTTCTGCTATGTGGCGCGGTATTA
TCCCGTATTGACGCCGGGCAAGAGCAACTCGGTCGCCGCATACACTATTCTCAGAATGACTTGGTTGAGT
ACTCACCAGTCACAGAAAAGCATCTTACGGATGGCATGACAGTAAGAGAATTATGCAGTGCTGCCATAAC
CATGAGTGATAACACTGCGGCCAACTTACTTCTGACAACGATCGGAGGACCGAAGGAGCTAACCGCTTTT
TTGCACAACATGGGGGATCATGTAACTCGCCTTGATCGTTGGGAACCGGAGCTGAATGAAGCCATACCAA
ACGACGAGCGTGACACCACGATGCCTGTAGCAATGGCAACAACGTTGCGCAAACTATTAACTGGCGAACT
ACTTACTCTAGCTTCCCGGCAACAATTAATAGACTGGATGGAGGCGGATAAAGTTGCAGGACCACTTCTG
CGCTCGGCCCTTCCGGCTGGCTGGTTTATTGCTGATAAATCTGGAGCCGGTGAGCGTGGTTCTCGCGGTA
TCATTGCAGCACTGGGGCCAGATGGTAAGCCCTCCCGTATCGTAGTTATCTACACGACGGGGAGTCAGGC
AACTATGGATGAACGAAATAGACAGATCGCTGAGATAGGTGCCTCACTGATTAAGCATTGGTAACTGTCA
GACCAAGTTTACTCATATATACTTTAGATTGATTTAAAACTTCATTTTTAATTTAAAAGGATCTAGGTGA
AGATCCTTTTTGATAATCTCATGACCAAAATCCCTTAACGTGAGTTTTCGTTCCACTGAGCGTCAGACCC
CGTAGAAAAGATCAAAGGATCTTCTTGAGATCCTTTTTTTCTGCGCGTAATCTGCTGCTTGCAAAC
Features (pLannotate 1.2.2; 26 found; start..end, strand, type, name):
    730..822     +  CDS            lacI (fragment): lac repressor; lacI; The lac repressor binds to the lac operator to inhibit transcription in E. coli. This inhibition can be relieved by adding lactose or isopropyl-β-D-thiogalactopyranoside (IPTG).
    835..856     +  protein_bind   CAP binding site: CAP binding activates transcription in the presence of cAMP. E. coli catabolite activator protein
    871..901     +  promoter       lac promoter: promoter for the E. coli lac operon
    909..925     +  protein_bind   lac operator: The lac repressor binds to the lac operator to inhibit transcription in E. coli. This inhibition can be relieved by adding lactose or isopropyl-β-D-thiogalactopyranoside (IPTG). lac repressor encoded by lacI
    989..1129    -  repeat_region  AAV2 ITR: inverted terminal repeat of adeno-associated virus serotype 2 inverted
   1215..1282    +  polyA_signal   SV40 poly(A) signal (fragment): SV40 polyadenylation signal
   1286..1329    +  polyA_signal   SV40 poly(A) signal (fragment): SV40 polyadenylation signal
   1328..1412    -  misc_feature   WPRE (fragment): woodchuck hepatitis virus posttranscriptional regulatory element
   1418..1575    -  misc_feature   WPRE (fragment): woodchuck hepatitis virus posttranscriptional regulatory element
   1640..1673    +  protein_bind   FRT (minimal): supports FLP-mediated excision but not integration (Turan and Bode, 2011) FLP recombinase from the Saccharomyces cerevisiae 2μ plasmid
   1794..2513    +  CDS            EGFP: the original enhanced GFP (Yang et al., 1996) mammalian codon-optimized
   2528..2561    -  protein_bind   loxP: Cre-mediated recombination occurs in the 8-bp core sequence (GCATACAT). Cre recombinase
   2601..2650    +  ncRNA          Hammerhead 1: Accession: RF00163 - Hammerhead ribozyme (type I)
   2654..2687    -  protein_bind   loxP: Cre-mediated recombination occurs in the 8-bp core sequence (GCATACAT). Cre recombinase
   2700..2747    -  protein_bind   FRT: FLP-mediated recombination occurs in the 8-bp core sequence TCTAGAAA (Turan and Bode, 2011). FLP recombinase from the Saccharomyces cerevisiae 2μ plasmid
   2931..3947    -  intron         chimeric intron: chimera between introns from chicken β-actin and rabbit β-globin
   3948..4223    -  promoter       chicken β-actin promoter: No description available
   4225..4528    -  enhancer       CMV enhancer: human cytomegalovirus immediate early enhancer
   4649..4676    -  repeat_region  AAV2 ITR (fragment): inverted terminal repeat of adeno-associated virus serotype 2 inverted
   4705..4732    -  repeat_region  AAV2 ITR (fragment): inverted terminal repeat of adeno-associated virus serotype 2 inverted
   4765..4922    +  CDS            lacZα (fragment): LacZα fragment of β-galactosidase; lacZ fragment
   4928..5027    -  misc_feature   bom (fragment): basis of mobility region from pBR322
   5129..5164    -  CDS            rop (fragment): Rop protein, which maintains plasmids at low copy number; rop
   5259..5363    +  promoter       AmpR promoter: bla
   5364..6224    +  CDS            AmpR: β-lactamase; bla; confers resistance to ampicillin, carbenicillin, and related antibiotics
   6395..547     +  rep_origin     ori (across the origin): high-copy-number ColE1/pMB1/pBR322/pUC origin of replication
