[The description below was written by a language model from this plasmid's Addgene catalogue record and pLannotate feature annotations shown in this document.]
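Description:
pAAV-CAG-ConVERGD-eGFP-W3SL is an AAV transfer plasmid (about 6.4 kb) built on a pAAV backbone for producing recombinant adeno-associated virus that expresses eGFP only in cells containing both Cre and Flp recombinases (AND intersectional logic). In bacteria it is maintained through a ColE1/pUC-type origin and selected with ampicillin via the bla gene. The catalogue lists it as low copy and propagated in a recombination-deficient stable strain, a common precaution for preserving the repeat-rich AAV2 inverted terminal repeats. One ITR is annotated intact and the other only as fragments, which may reflect annotation limits on this structured sequence. Remnants of lacI, the lac promoter/operator, lacZα, bom and rop are backbone carry-over.

Between the ITRs, the expression unit runs on the minus strand of the record. The CAG promoter (CMV enhancer, chicken β-actin promoter and chimeric intron) is followed by an FRT site, a pair of loxP-type sites flanking a hammerhead ribozyme, the EGFP coding sequence annotated in the opposite orientation to the promoter, and a second, minimal FRT site. The layout suggests that Flp-mediated recombination is needed to bring EGFP into the sense orientation. Cre would act on the ribozyme element, which would otherwise be expected to cleave and destabilise the transcript. The record does not spell out this mechanism, so the interpretation rests on the feature arrangement and the stated purpose. Downstream lies W3SL, seen here as truncated WPRE fragments plus short SV40 polyadenylation fragments, a compact 3′ cassette that saves packaging capacity. The associated publication presents the design as a single-vector strategy for labelling intersectionally defined cell populations in the brain.
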