Addgene plasmid #218748: pAAV-CAG-ConVERGD-eGFP-W3SL
Purpose: Provides AND intersectional (Cre+Flp) expression of eGFP
Depositing lab: Lindsay Schwarz. Depositing organization: St. Jude Children's Research Hospital. Publication: A Novel Single Vector Intersectional AAV Strategy for Interrogating Cellular Diversity and Brain Function. Hughes AC, Pollard BG, Xu B, Gammons JW, Chapman P, Bikoff JB, Schwarz LA. bioRxiv. 2023 Feb 8:2023.02.07.527312. doi: 10.1101/2023.02.07.527312. Preprint. PubMed 36798174.
Backbone
  Vector backbone: pAAV
  Backbone manufacturer: Azenta Life Sciences
  Vector type: AAV
Growth in bacteria
  Bacterial resistance: Ampicillin, 100 μg/mL
  Growth temperature: 30°C
  Growth strain: NEB Stable
  Copy number: Low Copy
Gene/Insert
  Gene/Insert name: eGFP
  Species: Synthetic
  Promoter: CAG
  Cloning method: Other
Terms and licenses: Academic/Nonprofit Terms; Industry Terms: Not Available to Industry
Depositor comments: Please visit https://doi.org/10.1101/2023.02.07.527312 for bioRxiv preprint.
How to cite: pAAV-CAG-ConVERGD-eGFP-W3SL was a gift from Lindsay Schwarz (Addgene plasmid # 218748 ; http://n2t.net/addgene:218748 ; RRID:Addgene_218748)
